Addgene plasmid #235071: Tad-CBE(CCT2)
Purpose: Expresses Tad-CBE(CCT2) in mammalian cells.
Depositing lab: Weixin Tang. Publication: High-precision cytosine base editors by evolving nucleic-acid-recognition hotspots in deaminase. Wu Y, Xiao YL, Tang W. Nat Biotechnol. 2025 Jul 7:10.1038/s41587-025-02678-w. doi: 10.1038/s41587-025-02678-w. PubMed 40624252.
Backbone
  Vector backbone: pCMV with a BR322 origin
  Backbone size w/o insert (bp): 3402
  Vector type: Mammalian Expression, CRISPR
Growth in bacteria
  Bacterial resistance: Ampicillin, 100 μg/mL
  Growth temperature: 37°C
  Growth strain: DH5alpha
  Copy number: High Copy
Gene/Insert
  Gene/Insert name: Tad-CBE(CCT2)-SpCas9 D10A
  Species: Synthetic
  Insert size (bp): 5373
  Tag / fusion protein: bpNLS (N terminal on insert); 2xUGI, bpNLS (C terminal on insert)
  Cloning method: Golden Gate
Terms and licenses: Academic/Nonprofit Terms; Industry Terms: Not Available to Industry
How to cite: Tad-CBE(CCT2) was a gift from Weixin Tang (Addgene plasmid # 235071 ; http://n2t.net/addgene:235071 ; RRID:Addgene_235071)
