[The description below was written by a language model from this plasmid's Addgene catalogue record and pLannotate feature annotations shown in this document.]
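Description:
Tad-CBE(CCT2) is a mammalian expression plasmid of about 8.8 kb that encodes a cytosine base editor for CRISPR-guided genome editing. It is built on a pCMV backbone and is propagated in E. coli as a high-copy plasmid from a ColE1/pBR322-type origin, with ampicillin selection from the β-lactamase gene and its native promoter. The backbone also carries remnants of earlier cloning vectors: a bom fragment, lac promoter/operator and CAP site, and short lacI, SV40 promoter and polylinker fragments. These play no evident role in the construct's function. No mammalian selection marker is annotated, which is consistent with transient transfection.

The payload is a single synthetic open reading frame of roughly 5.4 kb driven by the human CMV immediate-early enhancer and promoter and terminated by the bovine growth hormone polyadenylation signal. A T7 promoter lies just upstream of the coding sequence and could support in vitro transcription. The fusion begins with a bipartite nuclear localization signal. This is followed by a deaminase domain derived from E. coli TadA, a tRNA adenosine deaminase, here in the variant designated CCT2; the associated publication title describes evolving deaminases for high-precision cytosine editing. The domain is joined to Streptococcus pyogenes Cas9 carrying the D10A mutation, which makes it a nickase rather than a double-strand nuclease. At the C terminus the record lists two copies of the phage PBS2 uracil glycosylase inhibitor and a second bpNLS, although the automated annotation marks only one UGI copy. UGI blocks excision of the uracil produced by deamination, favouring a C-to-T outcome. The plasmid contains no annotated guide RNA cassette, so the targeting sgRNA must be supplied separately.
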