Features (pLannotate 1.2.2; 17 found; start..end, strand, type, name):
     78..938     -  CDS            AmpR: β-lactamase; bla; confers resistance to ampicillin, carbenicillin, and related antibiotics
    939..1043    -  promoter       AmpR promoter: bla
   1114..1158    -  misc_feature   bom (fragment): basis of mobility region from pBR322
   1313..1692    +  enhancer       CMV enhancer: human cytomegalovirus immediate early enhancer
   1693..1896    +  promoter       CMV promoter: human cytomegalovirus (CMV) immediate early promoter
   1938..1956    +  promoter       T7 promoter: promoter for bacteriophage T7 RNA polymerase
   2027..2506    +  CDS            tadA: TADA_ECOLI - Also known as yfhC. Experimental evidence at protein level: Swiss-Prot protein existence level 1. Catalyzes the deamination of adenosine to inosine at the wobble position 34 of tRNA(Arg2). Essential for cell viability. From Escherichia coli (strain K12).
   2621..6717    +  CDS            Cas9 (fragment): Cas9 (Csn1) endonuclease from the Streptococcus pyogenes Type II CRISPR/Cas system generates RNA-guided double strand breaks in DNA
   7031..7279    +  CDS            UGI: UNGI_BPPB2 - Experimental evidence at protein level: Swiss-Prot protein existence level 1. This protein binds specifically and reversibly to the host uracil-DNA glycosylase, preventing removal of uracil residues from PBS2 DNA by the host uracil-excision repair system. From Bacillus phage PBS2 (Bacteriophage PBS2).
   7397..7621    +  polyA_signal   bGH poly(A) signal: bovine growth hormone polyadenylation signal
   7625..7646    +  promoter       SV40 promoter (fragment): SV40 enhancer and early promoter
   7651..7667    +  misc_feature   MCS (fragment): pBluescript multiple cloning site
   7716..7732    -  protein_bind   lac operator: The lac repressor binds to the lac operator to inhibit transcription in E. coli. This inhibition can be relieved by adding lactose or isopropyl-β-D-thiogalactopyranoside (IPTG). lac repressor encoded by lacI
   7740..7770    -  promoter       lac promoter: promoter for the E. coli lac operon
   7785..7806    -  protein_bind   CAP binding site: CAP binding activates transcription in the presence of cAMP. E. coli catabolite activator protein
   7819..7911    -  CDS            lacI (fragment): lac repressor; lacI; The lac repressor binds to the lac operator to inhibit transcription in E. coli. This inhibition can be relieved by adding lactose or isopropyl-β-D-thiogalactopyranoside (IPTG).
   8094..8682    -  rep_origin     ori: high-copy-number ColE1/pMB1/pBR322/pUC origin of replication
>Addgene plasmid #235071 | Tad-CBE(CCT2) | addgene full sequence | sequence record 466783 | Addgene NGS Result
TTCACCTAGATCCTTTTAAATTAAAAATGAAGTTTTAAATCAATCTAAAGTATATATGAGTAAACTTGGT
CTGACAGTTACCAATGCTTAATCAGTGAGGCACCTATCTCAGCGATCTGTCTATTTCGTTCATCCATAGT
TGCCTGACTCCCCGTCGTGTAGATAACTACGATACGGGAGGGCTTACCATCTGGCCCCAGTGCTGCAATG
ATACCGCGGCTACCACGCTCACCGGCTCCAGATTTATCAGCAATAAACCAGCCAGCCGGAAGGGCCGAGC
GCAGAAGTGGTCCTGCAACTTTATCCGCCTCCATCCAGTCTATTAATTGTTGCCGGGAAGCTAGAGTAAG
TAGTTCGCCAGTTAATAGTTTGCGCAACGTTGTTGCCATTGCTACAGGCATCGTGGTGTCACGCTCGTCG
TTTGGTATGGCTTCATTCAGCTCCGGTTCCCAACGATCAAGGCGAGTTACATGATCCCCCATGTTGTGCA
AAAAAGCGGTTAGCTCCTTCGGTCCTCCGATCGTTGTCAGAAGTAAGTTGGCCGCAGTGTTATCACTCAT
GGTTATGGCAGCACTGCATAATTCTCTTACTGTCATGCCATCCGTAAGATGCTTTTCTGTGACTGGTGAG
TACTCAACCAAGTCATTCTGAGAATAGTGTATGCGGCGACCGAGTTGCTCTTGCCCGGCGTCAATACGGG
ATAATACCGCGCCACATAGCAGAACTTTAAAAGTGCTCATCATTGGAAAACGTTCTTCGGGGCGAAAACT
CTCAAGGATCTTACCGCTGTTGAGATCCAGTTCGATGTAACCCACTCGTGCACCCAACTGATCTTCAGCA
TCTTTTACTTTCACCAGCGTTTCTGGGTGAGCAAAAACAGGAAGGCAAAATGCCGCAAAAAAGGGAATAA
GGGCGACACGGAAATGTTGAATACTCATACTCTTCCTTTTTCAATATTATTGAAGCATTTATCAGGGTTA
TTGTCTCATGAGCGGATACATATTTGAATGTATTTAGAAAAATAAACAAATAGGGGTTCCGCGCACATTT
CCCCGAAAAGTGCCACCTGACGTCGACGGATCGGGAGATCGATCTCCCGATCCCCTAGGGTCGACTCTCA
GTACAATCTGCTCTGATGCCGCATAGTTAAGCCAGTATCTGCTCCCTGCTTGTGTGTTGGAGGTCGCTGA
GTAGTGCGCGAGCAAAATTTAAGCTACAACAAGGCAAGGCTTGACCGACAATTGCATGAAGAATCTGCTT
AGGGTTAGGCGTTTTGCGCTGCTTCGCGATGTACGGGCCAGATATACGCGTTGACATTGATTATTGACTA
GTTATTAATAGTAATCAATTACGGGGTCATTAGTTCATAGCCCATATATGGAGTTCCGCGTTACATAACT
TACGGTAAATGGCCCGCCTGGCTGACCGCCCAACGACCCCCGCCCATTGACGTCAATAATGACGTATGTT
CCCATAGTAACGCCAATAGGGACTTTCCATTGACGTCAATGGGTGGAGTATTTACGGTAAACTGCCCACT
TGGCAGTACATCAAGTGTATCATATGCCAAGTACGCCCCCTATTGACGTCAATGACGGTAAATGGCCCGC
CTGGCATTATGCCCAGTACATGACCTTATGGGACTTTCCTACTTGGCAGTACATCTACGTATTAGTCATC
GCTATTACCATGGTGATGCGGTTTTGGCAGTACATCAATGGGCGTGGATAGCGGTTTGACTCACGGGGAT
TTCCAAGTCTCCACCCCATTGACGTCAATGGGAGTTTGTTTTGGCACCAAAATCAACGGGACTTTCCAAA
ATGTCGTAACAACTCCGCCCCATTGACGCAAATGGGCGGTAGGCGTGTACGGTGGGAGGTCTATATAAGC
AGAGCTGGTTTAGTGAACCGTCAGATCCGCTAGAGATCCGCGGCCGCTAATACGACTCACTATAGGGAGA
GCCGCCACCATGAAACGGACAGCCGACGGAAGCGAGTTCGAGTCACCAAAGAAGAAGCGGAAAGTCTCTG
AAGTCGAGTTTAGCCACGAGTATTGGATGAGGCACGCACTGACCCTGGCAAAGCGAGCACGGGATGAAGC
TCAGTGTCCCGTGGGCGCCGTGCTGGTGCTCAACAATAGAGTGATCGGAGAGGGATGGCCTCGGTATAGG
ACTCCTCACGACCCTACCGCACACGCAGAGATCATGGCACTGAGGCAGGGAGGCCTGGTCATGCAGAATT
ACCGCCTGTACGATGCCACCCTGTATTCGACACTCGAGCCATGCGTGATGTGCGCAGGAGCAATGATCCA
CAGCAGGATCGGAAGAGTGGTGTTCGGAGTGCGTTGGCCGACGTATGGCGCAGTAGGCTCCCTGATGAAT
GTGCTGCACTACCCCGGCATAAAGCACCGGGTGGAGATCACAGAGGGAATCCTGGCAGACGAGTGCGCCG
CCCTGCTGTGCCGTTTCTTTAGAATGCCGAGACGGGTGTTCAAGGCCCAGAAGAAGGCACAGAGCTCCAC
CGACTCTGGAGGATCTAGCGGAGGATCCTCTGGCAGCGAGACACCAGGAACAAGCGAGTCAGCAACACCA
GAGAGCAGTGGCGGCAGCAGCGGCGGCAGCGACAAGAAGTACAGCATCGGCCTGGCCATCGGCACCAACT
CTGTGGGCTGGGCCGTGATCACCGACGAGTACAAGGTGCCCAGCAAGAAATTCAAGGTGCTGGGCAACAC
CGACCGGCACAGCATCAAGAAGAACCTGATCGGAGCCCTGCTGTTCGACAGCGGCGAAACAGCCGAGGCC
ACCCGGCTGAAGAGAACCGCCAGAAGAAGATACACCAGACGGAAGAACCGGATCTGCTATCTGCAAGAGA
TCTTCAGCAACGAGATGGCCAAGGTGGACGACAGCTTCTTCCACAGACTGGAAGAGTCCTTCCTGGTGGA
AGAGGATAAGAAGCACGAGCGGCACCCCATCTTCGGCAACATCGTGGACGAGGTGGCCTACCACGAGAAG
TACCCCACCATCTACCACCTGAGAAAGAAACTGGTGGACAGCACCGACAAGGCCGACCTGCGGCTGATCT
ATCTGGCCCTGGCCCACATGATCAAGTTCCGGGGCCACTTCCTGATCGAGGGCGACCTGAACCCCGACAA
CAGCGACGTGGACAAGCTGTTCATCCAGCTGGTGCAGACCTACAACCAGCTGTTCGAGGAAAACCCCATC
AACGCCAGCGGCGTGGACGCCAAGGCCATCCTGTCTGCCAGACTGAGCAAGAGCAGACGGCTGGAAAATC
TGATCGCCCAGCTGCCCGGCGAAAAGAAGAATGGCCTGTTCGGAAACCTGATTGCCCTGAGCCTGGGCCT
GACCCCCAACTTCAAGAGCAACTTCGACCTGGCCGAGGATGCCAAACTGCAGCTGAGCAAGGACACCTAC
GACGACGACCTGGACAACCTGCTGGCCCAGATCGGCGACCAGTACGCCGACCTGTTTCTGGCCGCCAAGA
ACCTGTCCGACGCCATCCTGCTGAGCGACATCCTGAGAGTGAACACCGAGATCACCAAGGCCCCCCTGAG
CGCCTCTATGATCAAGAGATACGACGAGCACCACCAGGACCTGACCCTGCTGAAAGCTCTCGTGCGGCAG
CAGCTGCCTGAGAAGTACAAAGAGATTTTCTTCGACCAGAGCAAGAACGGCTACGCCGGCTACATTGACG
GCGGAGCCAGCCAGGAAGAGTTCTACAAGTTCATCAAGCCCATCCTGGAAAAGATGGACGGCACCGAGGA
ACTGCTCGTGAAGCTGAACAGAGAGGACCTGCTGCGGAAGCAGCGGACCTTCGACAACGGCAGCATCCCC
CACCAGATCCACCTGGGAGAGCTGCACGCCATTCTGCGGCGGCAGGAAGATTTTTACCCATTCCTGAAGG
ACAACCGGGAAAAGATCGAGAAGATCCTGACCTTCCGCATCCCCTACTACGTGGGCCCTCTGGCCAGGGG
AAACAGCAGATTCGCCTGGATGACCAGAAAGAGCGAGGAAACCATCACCCCCTGGAACTTCGAGGAAGTG
GTGGACAAGGGCGCTTCCGCCCAGAGCTTCATCGAGCGGATGACCAACTTCGATAAGAACCTGCCCAACG
AGAAGGTGCTGCCCAAGCACAGCCTGCTGTACGAGTACTTCACCGTGTATAACGAGCTGACCAAAGTGAA
ATACGTGACCGAGGGAATGAGAAAGCCCGCCTTCCTGAGCGGCGAGCAGAAAAAGGCCATCGTGGACCTG
CTGTTCAAGACCAACCGGAAAGTGACCGTGAAGCAGCTGAAAGAGGACTACTTCAAGAAAATCGAGTGCT
TCGACTCCGTGGAAATCTCCGGCGTGGAAGATCGGTTCAACGCCTCCCTGGGCACATACCACGATCTGCT
GAAAATTATCAAGGACAAGGACTTCCTGGACAATGAGGAAAACGAGGACATTCTGGAAGATATCGTGCTG
ACCCTGACACTGTTTGAGGACAGAGAGATGATCGAGGAACGGCTGAAAACCTATGCCCACCTGTTCGACG
ACAAAGTGATGAAGCAGCTGAAGCGGCGGAGATACACCGGCTGGGGCAGGCTGAGCCGGAAGCTGATCAA
CGGCATCCGGGACAAGCAGTCCGGCAAGACAATCCTGGATTTCCTGAAGTCCGACGGCTTCGCCAACAGA
AACTTCATGCAGCTGATCCACGACGACAGCCTGACCTTTAAAGAGGACATCCAGAAAGCCCAGGTGTCCG
GCCAGGGCGATAGCCTGCACGAGCACATTGCCAATCTGGCCGGCAGCCCCGCCATTAAGAAGGGCATCCT
GCAGACAGTGAAGGTGGTGGACGAGCTCGTGAAAGTGATGGGCCGGCACAAGCCCGAGAACATCGTGATC
GAAATGGCCAGAGAGAACCAGACCACCCAGAAGGGACAGAAGAACAGCCGCGAGAGAATGAAGCGGATCG
AAGAGGGCATCAAAGAGCTGGGCAGCCAGATCCTGAAAGAACACCCCGTGGAAAACACCCAGCTGCAGAA
CGAGAAGCTGTACCTGTACTACCTGCAGAATGGGCGGGATATGTACGTGGACCAGGAACTGGACATCAAC
CGGCTGTCCGACTACGATGTGGACCATATCGTGCCTCAGAGCTTTCTGAAGGACGACTCCATCGACAACA
AGGTGCTGACCAGAAGCGACAAGAACCGGGGCAAGAGCGACAACGTGCCCTCCGAAGAGGTCGTGAAGAA
GATGAAGAACTACTGGCGGCAGCTGCTGAACGCCAAGCTGATTACCCAGAGAAAGTTCGACAATCTGACC
AAGGCCGAGAGAGGCGGCCTGAGCGAACTGGATAAGGCCGGCTTCATCAAGAGACAGCTGGTGGAAACCC
GGCAGATCACAAAGCACGTGGCACAGATCCTGGACTCCCGGATGAACACTAAGTACGACGAGAATGACAA
GCTGATCCGGGAAGTGAAAGTGATCACCCTGAAGTCCAAGCTGGTGTCCGATTTCCGGAAGGATTTCCAG
TTTTACAAAGTGCGCGAGATCAACAACTACCACCACGCCCACGACGCCTACCTGAACGCCGTCGTGGGAA
CCGCCCTGATCAAAAAGTACCCTAAGCTGGAAAGCGAGTTCGTGTACGGCGACTACAAGGTGTACGACGT
GCGGAAGATGATCGCCAAGAGCGAGCAGGAAATCGGCAAGGCTACCGCCAAGTACTTCTTCTACAGCAAC
ATCATGAACTTTTTCAAGACCGAGATTACCCTGGCCAACGGCGAGATCCGGAAGCGGCCTCTGATCGAGA
CAAACGGCGAAACCGGGGAGATCGTGTGGGATAAGGGCCGGGATTTTGCCACCGTGCGGAAAGTGCTGAG
CATGCCCCAAGTGAATATCGTGAAAAAGACCGAGGTGCAGACAGGCGGCTTCAGCAAAGAGTCTATCCTG
CCCAAGAGGAACAGCGATAAGCTGATCGCCAGAAAGAAGGACTGGGACCCTAAGAAGTACGGCGGCTTCG
ACAGCCCCACCGTGGCCTATTCTGTGCTGGTGGTGGCCAAAGTGGAAAAGGGCAAGTCCAAGAAACTGAA
GAGTGTGAAAGAGCTGCTGGGGATCACCATCATGGAAAGAAGCAGCTTCGAGAAGAATCCCATCGACTTT
CTGGAAGCCAAGGGCTACAAAGAAGTGAAAAAGGACCTGATCATCAAGCTGCCTAAGTACTCCCTGTTCG
AGCTGGAAAACGGCCGGAAGAGAATGCTGGCCTCTGCCGGCGAACTGCAGAAGGGAAACGAACTGGCCCT
GCCCTCCAAATATGTGAACTTCCTGTACCTGGCCAGCCACTATGAGAAGCTGAAGGGCTCCCCCGAGGAT
AATGAGCAGAAACAGCTGTTTGTGGAACAGCACAAGCACTACCTGGACGAGATCATCGAGCAGATCAGCG
AGTTCTCCAAGAGAGTGATCCTGGCCGACGCTAATCTGGACAAAGTGCTGTCCGCCTACAACAAGCACCG
GGATAAGCCCATCAGAGAGCAGGCCGAGAATATCATCCACCTGTTTACCCTGACCAATCTGGGAGCCCCT
GCCGCCTTCAAGTACTTTGACACCACCATCGACCGGAAGAGGTACACCAGCACCAAAGAGGTGCTGGACG
CCACCCTGATCCACCAGAGCATCACCGGCCTGTACGAGACACGGATCGACCTGTCTCAGCTGGGAGGTGA
CAGCGGCGGGAGCGGCGGGAGCGGGGGGAGCACTAATCTGAGCGACATCATTGAGAAGGAGACTGGGAAA
CAGCTGGTCATTCAGGAGTCCATCCTGATGCTGCCTGAGGAGGTGGAGGAAGTGATCGGCAACAAGCCAG
AGTCTGACATCCTGGTGCACACCGCCTACGACGAGTCCACAGATGAGAATGTGATGCTGCTGACCTCTGA
CGCCCCCGAGTATAAGCCTTGGGCCCTGGTCATCCAGGATTCTAACGGCGAGAATAAGATCAAGATGCTG
AGCGGAGGATCCGGAGGATCTGGAGGCAGCACCAACCTGTCTGACATCATCGAGAAGGAGACAGGCAAGC
AGCTGGTCATCCAGGAGAGCATCCTGATGCTGCCCGAAGAAGTCGAAGAAGTGATCGGAAACAAGCCTGA
GAGCGATATCCTGGTCCATACCGCCTACGACGAGAGTACCGACGAAAATGTGATGCTGCTGACATCCGAC
GCCCCAGAGTATAAGCCCTGGGCTCTGGTCATCCAGGATTCCAACGGAGAGAACAAAATCAAAATGCTGT
CTGGCGGCTCAAAAAGAACCGCCGACGGCAGCGAATTCGAGCCCAAGAAGAAGAGGAAAGTCTAACCGGT
CATCATCACCATCACCATTGAGTTTAAACCCGCTGATCAGCCTCGACTGTGCCTTCTAGTTGCCAGCCAT
CTGTTGTTTGCCCCTCCCCCGTGCCTTCCTTGACCCTGGAAGGTGCCACTCCCACTGTCCTTTCCTAATA
AAATGAGGAAATTGCATCGCATTGTCTGAGTAGGTGTCATTCTATTCTGGGGGGTGGGGTGGGGCAGGAC
AGCAAGGGGGAGGATTGGGAAGACAATAGCAGGCATGCTGGGGATGCGGTGGGCTCTATGGCTTCTGAGG
CGGAAAGAACCAGCTGGGGCTCGATACCGTCGACCTCTAGCTAGAGCTTGGCGTAATCATGGTCATAGCT
GTTTCCTGTGTGAAATTGTTATCCGCTCACAATTCCACACAACATACGAGCCGGAAGCATAAAGTGTAAA
GCCTAGGGTGCCTAATGAGTGAGCTAACTCACATTAATTGCGTTGCGCTCACTGCCCGCTTTCCAGTCGG
GAAACCTGTCGTGCCAGCTGCATTAATGAATCGGCCAACGCGCGGGGAGAGGCGGTTTGCGTATTGGGCG
CTCTTCCGCTTCCTCGCTCACTGACTCGCTGCGCTCGGTCGTTCGGCTGCGGCGAGCGGTATCAGCTCAC
TCAAAGGCGGTAATACGGTTATCCACAGAATCAGGGGATAACGCAGGAAAGAACATGTGAGCAAAAGGCC
AGCAAAAGGCCAGGAACCGTAAAAAGGCCGCGTTGCTGGCGTTTTTCCATAGGCTCCGCCCCCCTGACGA
GCATCACAAAAATCGACGCTCAAGTCAGAGGTGGCGAAACCCGACAGGACTATAAAGATACCAGGCGTTT
CCCCCTGGAAGCTCCCTCGTGCGCTCTCCTGTTCCGACCCTGCCGCTTACCGGATACCTGTCCGCCTTTC
TCCCTTCGGGAAGCGTGGCGCTTTCTCATAGCTCACGCTGTAGGTATCTCAGTTCGGTGTAGGTCGTTCG
CTCCAAGCTGGGCTGTGTGCACGAACCCCCCGTTCAGCCCGACCGCTGCGCCTTATCCGGTAACTATCGT
CTTGAGTCCAACCCGGTAAGACACGACTTATCGCCACTGGCAGCAGCCACTGGTAACAGGATTAGCAGAG
CGAGGTATGTAGGCGGTGCTACAGAGTTCTTGAAGTGGTGGCCTAACTACGGCTACACTAGAAGAACAGT
ATTTGGTATCTGCGCTCTGCTGAAGCCAGTTACCTTCGGAAAAAGAGTTGGTAGCTCTTGATCCGGCAAA
CAAACCACCGCTGGTAGCGGTGGTTTTTTTGTTTGCAAGCAGCAGATTACGCGCAGAAAAAAAGGATCTC
AAGAAGATCCTTTGATCTTTTCTACGGGGTCTGACACTCAGTGGAACGAAAACTCACGTTAAGGGATTTT
GGTCATGAGATTATCAAAAAGGATC
